>Addgene plasmid #62841 | pHL2107 | addgene partial sequence | sequence record 112152 | AspTerm 5'-ACTGCTCACAAGAAAAAAGGCACG-3'
GTCTCCCTGTACGATTAAAGCTTCTGGATAAGGATTATCCAATTCTAAAAAAAAAGCCCGGACGACTGTT
CGGGCTTGTCTTTTTATATGTTGGAAAATCAGTGGCAATGCAATGGCCCAACAGAAAATAAAATCTGTGA
CAATAAAGGCATATAACCCGGGGAATCCACCATAACCGCCAAGCATAAAAATGTAAACAACGACGGTGCT
CGAGGATCCTGAGCGGATACATATTTGAATGTATTTAGAAAAATAAACAAAAGAGTTTGTAGAAACGCAA
AAAGGCCATCCGTCAGGATGGCCTTCTGCTTAATTTGATGCCTGGCAGTTTATGGCGGGCGTCCTGCCCG
CCACCCTCCGGGCCGTTGCTTCGCAACGTTCAAATCCGCTCCCGGCGGATTTGTCCTACTCAGGAGAGCG
TTCACCGACAAACAACAGATAAAACGAAAGGCCCAGTCTTTCGACTGAGCCTTTCGTTTTATTTGATGCC
TGGCAGTTCCCTACTCTCGCATGGGGAGACCCCACACTACCATCGGCGCTACGGCGTTTCACTTCTGAGT
TCGGCATGGGGTCAGGTGGGACCACCGCGCTACTGCCGCCAGGCAAATTCTGTTTTATCAGACCGCTTCT
GCGTTCTGATTTAATCTGTATCAGGCTGAAAATCTTCTCTCATCCGCCAAAACAGCCAAGCTAGCTTTTA
TTTGTAGAGCTCATCCATGCCATGTGTAATCCCAGCAGCTGTTACAA
