>Addgene plasmid #62841 | pHL2107 | addgene partial sequence | sequence record 112484 | GFP-R 5'-CCATCTAATTCAACAAGAATTGGGACAAC-3'
CATAGCTGGGACCAGGAGGGACAGTACTTTAACTTTCATGTTATTAACCCTCTGTTATATGCCTTTATTT
GCTTTTTTATGCCACTGCATACTGATTAACCCTCATTAATCAGTCGGCAAGTCGGACAGATCTCTCTATC
ACTGATAGGGATGTCAATCTCTATCACTGATAGGGACTCGAGGTGAAGACGAAAGGGCCTCGTGATACGC
CTATTTTTATAGGTTAATGTCATGATAATAATGGTTTCTTAGACGTCAGGTGGCACTTTTCGGGGAAATG
TGCGCGGAACCCCTATTTGTTTATTTTNCTAAATACATTCAAATATGTATCCGCTCATGAGACAATAACC
CTGATAAATGCTTCAATAATATTGAAAAAGGAAGAG
