[The description below was written by a language model from this plasmid's Addgene catalogue record.]
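Description:
pHL2107 is a bacterial expression and synthetic-biology plasmid built on a laboratory-made backbone that the record describes only as carrying a ColE1 origin of replication. It is propagated in E. coli under ampicillin selection through an AmpR marker, and its copy number is listed as unknown. No feature table is available, so the layout is known only from the catalogue summary.

The plasmid combines three independent expression modules that together reconstitute a small-RNA regulatory circuit. In the first, a promoter named PconNoHind (m8 variant), whose name suggests a constitutive promoter, drives the small RNA MicC, with transcription ended by an Asp terminator. In the second, the LacI-repressible PLlacO-1 promoter drives hfq, preceded by a T710 leader and followed by a T1 terminator. This places the RNA chaperone Hfq under inducible control. In the third, a TetR-repressible PLtetO-1 promoter (m9 variant) drives a reporter in which the ompC leader is fused to the N-terminal end of gfp, followed by a T1T2 terminator. MicC is generally known to base-pair with the ompC mRNA leader in an Hfq-dependent manner to repress translation, so GFP fluorescence serves as a readout of small-RNA silencing of its target.

Because the sRNA, chaperone and target reporter each have their own promoter, their levels can be varied separately. This fits the associated study, which examined how small-RNA activity is paradoxically suppressed at high Hfq concentrations. The record does not state the source organism of the genes or the cloning method.
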