Addgene plasmid #62841: pHL2107
Purpose: Lim Lab plasmid: AmpR + PconNoHindM8::micC::Asp terminator + PLlacO-1::T710::hfq::T1 terminator + PLtetO-1m9::ompC::gfp::T1T2 terminator + ColE1
Depositing lab: Han Lim. Depositing organization: University of California, Berkeley. Publication: Paradoxical suppression of small RNA activity at high Hfq concentrations due to random-order binding. Sagawa S, Shin JE, Hussein R, Lim HN. Nucleic Acids Res. 2015 Aug 10. pii: gkv777. 10.1093/nar/gkv777 PubMed 26261213.
Backbone
  Vector backbone: unknown-ColE1 ori
  Backbone manufacturer: Lim Lab
  Vector type: Bacterial Expression, Synthetic Biology
Growth in bacteria
  Bacterial resistance: Ampicillin, 100 μg/mL
  Growth temperature: 37°C
  Growth strain: DH5alpha
  Copy number: Unknown
Gene/Insert 1
  Gene/Insert name: m8::micC leader
  Promoter: pConNoHind
  Cloning method: Unknown
  Sequencing primers: 5′ unknown; 3′ AspTerm
Gene/Insert 2
  Gene/Insert name: T710 hfq leader
  Promoter: pLlacO-1
  Cloning method: Unknown
  Sequencing primers: 5′ unknown; 3′ T1ter-rev
Gene/Insert 3
  Gene/Insert name: gfp
  Promoter: pLtetO-1
  Tag / fusion protein: m9::ompC leader (N terminal on insert)
  Cloning method: Unknown
  Sequencing primers: 5′ unknown; 3′ GFP-R
Terms and licenses: Academic/Nonprofit Terms; Industry Terms: Not Available to Industry
How to cite: pHL2107 was a gift from Han Lim (Addgene plasmid # 62841 ; http://n2t.net/addgene:62841 ; RRID:Addgene_62841)
